Addgene plasmid #175473: PRDX1A-c001
Purpose: Protein expression in bacterial cells. Entire CDS, M1-K199. Can be biotinylated.
Depositing lab: Opher Gileadi. Depositing organization: University of Oxford.
Backbone
  Vector backbone: pNIC-Bio3
  Vector type: Bacterial Expression
Growth in bacteria
  Bacterial resistance: Kanamycin, 50 μg/mL
  Growth temperature: 37°C
  Growth strain: DH5alpha
  Copy number: High Copy
Gene/Insert
  Gene/Insert name: PRDX1 (alt name: MSP23|NKEF-A|NKEFA|PAG|PAGA|PAGB|PRX1|PRXI|TDPX2)
  Species: H. sapiens (human)
  Entrez Gene: PRDX1 (a.k.a. MSP23, NKEF-A, NKEFA, PAG, PAGA, PAGB, PRX1, PRXI, TDPX2)
  Tag / fusion protein: His6-TEV (N terminal on insert); AviTag (C terminal on insert)
  Cloning method: Ligation Independent Cloning
Terms and licenses: Academic/Nonprofit Terms; Industry Terms: Not Available to Industry
Depositor comments: Ligation-independent cloning 5' site GTACTTCCAATCCAT; 3' site TATCCACCTTTACT. Gileadi lab uses BL21(DE3)-R3-pRARE2-pBirA cells for expression. Please note: Plasmid is missing the GSGGGGSGGGGS linker sequence compared to the depositor's sequence. The missing extra linker between the full length coding sequence and Avitag does not affect function of the proteins.
How to cite: PRDX1A-c001 was a gift from Opher Gileadi (Addgene plasmid # 175473 ; http://n2t.net/addgene:175473 ; RRID:Addgene_175473)
