[The description below was written by a language model from this plasmid's Addgene catalogue record and pLannotate feature annotations shown in this document.]
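Description:
PRDX1A-c001 is a bacterial expression plasmid built on the pNIC-Bio3 backbone, a pET-style vector, carrying the complete coding sequence of human PRDX1 (peroxiredoxin 1, residues M1 to K199), a thiol-specific peroxidase that reduces hydrogen peroxide and organic hydroperoxides. The insert was introduced by ligation-independent cloning. Transcription is driven by a T7 promoter followed by a lac operator and the T7 gene 10 ribosome binding site, and ends at a T7 terminator. The plasmid also encodes lacI under its own promoter, so expression is repressed until induction with IPTG in a host that supplies T7 RNA polymerase. The plasmid is maintained through a ColE1/pMB1-type origin and selected with kanamycin (aph(3')-Ia). The catalogue lists it as high copy, although the feature table also shows rop and the bom region from pBR322. An f1 origin and residual tetracycline-resistance gene fragments are also present as backbone remnants.

According to the catalogue, the protein is produced with an N-terminal His6 tag followed by a TEV protease site, allowing affinity purification and tag removal, and a C-terminal AviTag, which serves as a substrate for BirA biotin ligase. The depositor notes the use of an expression strain carrying a BirA plasmid, so that site-specifically biotinylated PRDX1 can be made in vivo. These tags are not individually annotated in the feature table, which instead marks a short His-tag fragment and a T7 gene 10B-derived fragment downstream of the insert, probably vector sequence. The sequenced plasmid lacks a glycine-serine linker between PRDX1 and the AviTag that is present in the depositor's reference sequence. The depositor states this does not affect function.
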