Features (pLannotate 1.2.2; 19 found; start..end, strand, type, name):
     12..34      +  RBS            RBS: efficient ribosome binding site from bacteriophage T7 gene 10 (Olins and Rangwala, 1989)
    108..704     +  CDS            PRDX1: PRDX1_HUMAN - Also known as PAGA, PAGB, TDPX2. Experimental evidence at protein level: Swiss-Prot protein existence level 1. Thiol-specific peroxidase that catalyzes the reduction of hydrogen peroxide and organic hydroperoxides to water and alcohols, respectively. Plays a role in cell protection against oxidative stress by detoxifying peroxides and as sensor of hydrogen peroxide-mediated signaling events. Might participate in the signaling cascades of growth factors and tumor necrosis factor-alpha by regulating the intracellular concentrations of H(2)O(2) (PubMed:9497357). Reduces an intramole
    856..873     +  CDS            9xHis (fragment): 9xHis affinity tag
    883..932     +  CDS            SET1 (fragment): solubility-enhancement tag derived from T7 phage gene 10B
    940..987     +  terminator     T7 terminator: transcription terminator for bacteriophage T7 RNA polymerase
   1024..1452    +  rep_origin     f1 ori (sequence partly withheld): f1 bacteriophage origin of replication; arrow indicates direction of (+) strand synthesis
   1505..1562    +  promoter       AmpR promoter (fragment): bla
   1571..2386    -  CDS            KanR: aminoglycoside phosphotransferase; aph(3')-Ia; confers resistance to kanamycin in bacteria or G418 (Geneticin®) in eukaryotes
   2508..3096    +  rep_origin     ori: high-copy-number ColE1/pMB1/pBR322/pUC origin of replication
   3282..3421    -  misc_feature   bom: basis of mobility region from pBR322
   3523..3714    -  CDS            rop: Rop protein, which maintains plasmids at low copy number; rop
   3731..4111    +  CDS            YPB1_ECOLX: Protein predicted: Swiss-Prot protein existence level 4. From Escherichia coli.
   4183..4474    -  CDS            TcR (fragment): tetracycline efflux protein; tet; confers resistance to tetracycline
   4489..4510    -  protein_bind   CAP binding site: CAP binding activates transcription in the presence of cAMP. E. coli catabolite activator protein
   4523..5605    -  CDS            lacI: lac repressor; lacI; The lac repressor binds to the lac operator to inhibit transcription in E. coli. This inhibition can be relieved by adding lactose or isopropyl-β-D-thiogalactopyranoside (IPTG).
   5606..5683    -  promoter       lacI promoter: lacI
   5691..5970    -  CDS            TcR (fragment): tetracycline efflux protein; tet; confers resistance to tetracycline
   5992..6010    +  promoter       T7 promoter: promoter for bacteriophage T7 RNA polymerase
   6011..6035    +  protein_bind   lac operator: The lac repressor binds to the lac operator to inhibit transcription in E. coli. This inhibition can be relieved by adding lactose or isopropyl-β-D-thiogalactopyranoside (IPTG). lac repressor encoded by lacI
>Addgene plasmid #175473 | PRDX1A-c001 | addgene full sequence | sequence record 353180 | Addgene NGS Result
CTAGAAATAATTTTGTTTAACTTTAAGAAGGAGATATACATATGCACCATCATCATCATCATTCTTCTGG
TGTAGATCTGGGTACCGAGAACCTGTACTTCCAATCCATGTCTTCAGGAAATGCTAAAATTGGGCACCCT
GCCCCCAACTTCAAAGCCACAGCTGTTATGCCAGATGGTCAGTTTAAAGATATCAGCCTGTCTGACTACA
AAGGAAAATATGTTGTGTTCTTCTTTTACCCTCTTGACTTCACCTTTGTGTGCCCCACGGAGATCATTGC
TTTCAGTGATAGGGCAGAAGAATTTAAGAAACTCAACTGCCAAGTGATTGGTGCTTCTGTGGATTCTCAC
TTCTGTCATCTAGCATGGGTCAATACACCTAAGAAACAAGGAGGACTGGGACCCATGAACATTCCTTTGG
TATCAGACCCGAAGCGCACCATTGCTCAGGATTATGGGGTCTTAAAGGCTGATGAAGGCATCTCGTTCAG
GGGCCTTTTTATCATTGATGATAAGGGTATTCTTCGGCAGATCACTGTAAATGACCTCCCTGTTGGCCGC
TCTGTGGATGAGACTTTGAGACTAGTTCAGGCCTTCCAGTTCACTGACAAACATGGGGAAGTGTGCCCAG
CTGGCTGGAAACCTGGCAGTGATACCATCAAGCCTGATGTCCAAAAGAGCAAAGAATATTTCTCCAAGCA
GAAGAGCAGTAAAGGTGGATACGGCTCTGGAGGCGGTGGAAGTGGTGGCGGAGGTAGCGGTCTGAATGAT
ATCTTTGAAGCGCAGAAGATTGAATGGCATGAATGATAAGGATCCGAATTCGAGCTCCGTCGACAAGCTT
GCGGCCGCACTCGAGCACCACCACCACCACCACTGAGATCCGGCTGCTAACAAAGCCCGAAAGGAAGCTG
AGTTGGCTGCTGCCACCGCTGAGCAATAACTAGCATAACCCCTTGGGGCCTCTAAACGGGTCTTGAGGGG
TTTTTTGCTGAAAGGAGGAACTATATCCGGATTGGCGAATGGG
[124 nt withheld, positions 1024-1147]
C
[91 nt withheld, positions 1149-1239]
A
[49 nt withheld, positions 1241-1289]
CCTTTGACGTTGGAGTCCACGTTCTTT
[37 nt withheld, positions 1317-1353]
ACCCTATCTCGGTCTATTCTTTTGATTTATAAGGGATTTTGCCGATTTCGGCCTATTGGTTAAAAAATGA
GCTGATTTAACAAAAATTTAACGCGAATTTTAACAAAATATTAACGCTTACAATTTAGGTGGCACTTTTC
GGGGAAATGTGCGCGGAACCCCTATTTGTTTATTTTTCTAAATACATTCAAATATGTATCCGCTCATGAA
TTAATTCTTAGAAAAACTCATCGAGCATCAAATGAAACTGCAATTTATTCATATCAGGATTATCAATACC
ATATTTTTGAAAAAGCCGTTTCTGTAATGAAGGAGAAAACTCACCGAGGCAGTTCCATAGGATGGCAAGA
TCCTGGTATCGGTCTGCGATTCCGACTCGTCCAACATCAATACAACCTATTAATTTCCCCTCGTCAAAAA
TAAGGTTATCAAGTGAGAAATCACCATGAGTGACGACTGAATCCGGTGAGAATGGCAAAAGTTTATGCAT
TTCTTTCCAGACTTGTTCAACAGGCCAGCCATTACGCTCGTCATCAAAATCACTCGCATCAACCAAACCG
TTATTCATTCGTGATTGCGCCTGAGCGAGACGAAATACGCGATCGCTGTTAAAAGGACAATTACAAACAG
GAATCGAATGCAACCGGCGCAGGAACACTGCCAGCGCATCAACAATATTTTCACCTGAATCAGGATATTC
TTCTAATACCTGGAATGCTGTTTTCCCGGGGATCGCAGTGGTGAGTAACCATGCATCATCAGGAGTACGG
ATAAAATGCTTGATGGTCGGAAGAGGCATAAATTCCGTCAGCCAGTTTAGTCTGACCATCTCATCTGTAA
CATCATTGGCAACGCTACCTTTGCCATGTTTCAGAAACAACTCTGGCGCATCGGGCTTCCCATACAATCG
ATAGATTGTCGCACCTGATTGCCCGACATTATCGCGAGCCCATTTATACCCATATAAATCAGCATCCATG
TTGGAATTTAATCGCGGCCTAGAGCAAGACGTTTCCCGTTGAATATGGCTCATAACACCCCTTGTATTAC
TGTTTATGTAAGCAGACAGTTTTATTGTTCATGACCAAAATCCCTTAACGTGAGTTTTCGTTCCACTGAG
CGTCAGACCCCGTAGAAAAGATCAAAGGATCTTCTTGAGATCCTTTTTTTCTGCGCGTAATCTGCTGCTT
GCAAACAAAAAAACCACCGCTACCAGCGGTGGTTTGTTTGCCGGATCAAGAGCTACCAACTCTTTTTCCG
AAGGTAACTGGCTTCAGCAGAGCGCAGATACCAAATACTGTCCTTCTAGTGTAGCCGTAGTTAGGCCACC
ACTTCAAGAACTCTGTAGCACCGCCTACATACCTCGCTCTGCTAATCCTGTTACCAGTGGCTGCTGCCAG
TGGCGATAAGTCGTGTCTTACCGGGTTGGACTCAAGACGATAGTTACCGGATAAGGCGCAGCGGTCGGGC
TGAACGGGGGGTTCGTGCACACAGCCCAGCTTGGAGCGAACGACCTACACCGAACTGAGATACCTACAGC
GTGAGCTATGAGAAAGCGCCACGCTTCCCGAAGGGAGAAAGGCGGACAGGTATCCGGTAAGCGGCAGGGT
CGGAACAGGAGAGCGCACGAGGGAGCTTCCAGGGGGAAACGCCTGGTATCTTTATAGTCCTGTCGGGTTT
CGCCACCTCTGACTTGAGCGTCGATTTTTGTGATGCTCGTCAGGGGGGCGGAGCCTATGGAAAAACGCCA
GCAACGCGGCCTTTTTACGGTTCCTGGCCTTTTGCTGGCCTTTTGCTCACATGTTCTTTCCTGCGTTATC
CCCTGATTCTGTGGATAACCGTATTACCGCCTTTGAGTGAGCTGATACCGCTCGCCGCAGCCGAACGACC
GAGCGCAGCGAGTCAGTGAGCGAGGAAGCGGAAGAGCGCCTGATGCGGTATTTTCTCCTTACGCATCTGT
GCGGTATTTCACACCGCAATGGTGCACTCTCAGTACAATCTGCTCTGATGCCGCATAGTTAAGCCAGTAT
ACACTCCGCTATCGCTACGTGACTGGGTCATGGCTGCGCCCCGACACCCGCCAACACCCGCTGACGCGCC
CTGACGGGCTTGTCTGCTCCCGGCATCCGCTTACAGACAAGCTGTGACCGTCTCCGGGAGCTGCATGTGT
CAGAGGTTTTCACCGTCATCACCGAAACGCGCGAGGCAGCTGCGGTAAAGCTCATCAGCGTGGTCGTGAA
GCGATTCACAGATGTCTGCCTGTTCATCCGCGTCCAGCTCGTTGAGTTTCTCCAGAAGCGTTAATGTCTG
GCTTCTGATAAAGCGGGCCATGTTAAGGGCGGTTTTTTCCTGTTTGGTCACTGATGCCTCCGTGTAAGGG
GGATTTCTGTTCATGGGGGTAATGATACCGATGAAACGAGAGAGGATGCTCACGATACGGGTTACTGATG
ATGAACATGCCCGGTTACTGGAACGTTGTGAGGGTAAACAACTGGCGGTATGGATGCGGCGGGACCAGAG
AAAAATCACTCAGGGTCAATGCCAGCGCTTCGTTAATACAGATGTAGGTGTTCCACAGGGTAGCCAGCAG
CATCCTGCGATGCAGATCCGGAACATAATGGTGCAGGGCGCTGACTTCCGCGTTTCCAGACTTTACGAAA
CACGGAAACCGAAGACCATTCATGTTGTTGCTCAGGTCGCAGACGTTTTGCAGCAGCAGTCGCTTCACGT
TCGCTCGCGTATCGGTGATTCATTCTGCTAACCAGTAAGGCAACCCCGCCAGCCTAGCCGGGTCCTCAAC
GACAGGAGCACGATCATGCGCACCCGTGGGGCCGCCATGCCGGCGATAATGGCCTGCTTCTCGCCGAAAC
GTTTGGTGGCGGGACCAGTGACGAAGGCTTGAGCGAGGGCGTGCAAGATTCCGAATACCGCAAGCGACAG
GCCGATCATCGTCGCGCTCCAGCGAAAGCGGTCCTCGCCGAAAATGACCCAGAGCGCTGCCGGCACCTGT
CCTACGAGTTGCATGATAAAGAAGACAGTCATAAGTGCGGCGACGATAGTCATGTCCCGCGCCCACCGGA
AGGAGCTGACTGGGTTGAAGGCTCTCAAGGGCATCGGTCGAGATCCCGGTGCCTAATGAGTGAGCTAACT
TACATTAATTGCGTTGCGCTCACTGCCCGCTTTCCAGTCGGGAAACCTGTCGTGCCAGCTGCATTAATGA
ATCGGCCAACGCGCGGGGAGAGGCGGTTTGCGTATTGGGCGCCAGGGTGGTTTTTCTTTTCACCAGTGAG
ACGGGCAACAGCTGATTGCCCTTCACCGCCTGGCCCTGAGAGAGTTGCAGCAAGCGGTCCACGCTGGTTT
GCCCCAGCAGGCGAAAATCCTGTTTGATGGTGGTTAACGGCGGGATATAACATGAGCTGTCTTCGGTATC
GTCGTATCCCACTACCGAGATATCCGCACCAACGCGCAGCCCGGACTCGGTAATGGCGCGCATTGCGCCC
AGCGCCATCTGATCGTTGGCAACCAGCATCGCAGTGGGAACGATGCCCTCATTCAGCATTTGCATGGTTT
GTTGAAAACCGGACATGGCACTCCAGTCGCCTTCCCGTTCCGCTATCGGCTGAATTTGATTGCGAGTGAG
ATATTTATGCCAGCCAGCCAGACGCAGACGCGCCGAGACAGAACTTAATGGGCCCGCTAACAGCGCGATT
TGCTGGTGACCCAATGCGACCAGATGCTCCACGCCCAGTCGCGTACCGTCTTCATGGGAGAAAATAATAC
TGTTGATGGGTGTCTGGTCAGAGACATCAAGAAATAACGCCGGAACATTAGTGCAGGCAGCTTCCACAGC
AATGGCATCCTGGTCATCCAGCTGATAGTTAATGATCAGCCCACTGACGCGTTGCGCGAGAAGATTGTGC
ACCGCCGCTTTACAGGCTTCGACGCCGCTTCGTTCTACCATCGACACCACCACGCTGGCACCCAGTTGAT
CGGCGCGAGATTTAATCGCCGCGACAATTTGCGACGGCGCGTGCAGGGCCAGACTGGAGGTGGCAACGCC
AATCAGCAACGACTGTTTGCCCGCCAGTTGTTGTGCCACGCGGTTGGGAATGTAATTCAGCTCCGCCATC
GCCGCTTCCACTTTTTCCCGCGTTTTCGCAGAAACGTGGCTGGCCTGGTTCACCACGCGGGAAACGGTCT
GATAAGAGACACCGGCATACTCTGCGACATCGTATAACGTTACTGGTTTCACATTCACCACCCTGAATTG
ACTCTCTTCCGGGCGCTATCATGCCATACCGCGAAAGGTTTTGCGCCATTCGATGGTGTCCGGGATCTCG
ACGCTCTCCCTTATGCGACTCCTGCATTAGGAAGCAGCCCAGTAGTAGGTTGAGGCCGTTGAGCACCGCC
GCCGCAAGGAATGGTGCATGCAAGGAGATGGCGCCCAACAGTCCCCCGGCCACGGGGCCTGCCACCATAC
CCACGCCGAAACAAGCGCTCATGAGCCCGAAGTGGCGAGCCCGATCTTCCCCATCGGTGATGTCGGCGAT
ATAGGCGCCAGCAACCGCACCTGTGGCGCCGGTGATGCCGGCCACGATGCGTCCGGCGTAGAGGATCGAG
ATCTCGATCCCGCGAAATTAATACGACTCACTATAGGGGAATTGTGAGCGGATAACAATTCCCCT
