>Addgene plasmid #175473 | PRDX1A-c001 | depositor partial sequence | sequence record 340387 | Coding sequence (including tags)
ATGCACCATCATCATCATCATTCTTCTGGTGTAGATCTGGGTACCGAGAACCTGTACTTCCAATCCATGT
CTTCAGGAAATGCTAAAATTGGGCACCCTGCCCCCAACTTCAAAGCCACAGCTGTTATGCCAGATGGTCA
GTTTAAAGATATCAGCCTGTCTGACTACAAAGGAAAATATGTTGTGTTCTTCTTTTACCCTCTTGACTTC
ACCTTTGTGTGCCCCACGGAGATCATTGCTTTCAGTGATAGGGCAGAAGAATTTAAGAAACTCAACTGCC
AAGTGATTGGTGCTTCTGTGGATTCTCACTTCTGTCATCTAGCATGGGTCAATACACCTAAGAAACAAGG
AGGACTGGGACCCATGAACATTCCTTTGGTATCAGACCCGAAGCGCACCATTGCTCAGGATTATGGGGTC
TTAAAGGCTGATGAAGGCATCTCGTTCAGGGGCCTTTTTATCATTGATGATAAGGGTATTCTTCGGCAGA
TCACTGTAAATGACCTCCCTGTTGGCCGCTCTGTGGATGAGACTTTGAGACTAGTTCAGGCCTTCCAGTT
CACTGACAAACATGGGGAAGTGTGCCCAGCTGGCTGGAAACCTGGCAGTGATACCATCAAGCCTGATGTC
CAAAAGAGCAAAGAATATTTCTCCAAGCAGAAGAGCAGTAAAGGTGGATACGGCCTGAATGATATCTTTG
AAGCGCAGAAGATTGAATGGCATGAATGA
